Addgene plasmid #139019: pHM053Env
Purpose: Express HIV Env which is isolated a from IRB approved HIV infected patient samples from Singapore and cloned into expression vector (pcDNA 3.1)
Depositing lab: Anjali Joshi. Publication: HIV-1 subtype CRF01_AE and B differ in utilization of low levels of CCR5, Maraviroc susceptibility and potential N-glycosylation sites. Joshi A, Cox EK, Sedano MJ, Punke EB, Lee RT, Maurer-Stroh S, Kaur P, Ng OT, Garg H. Virology. 2017 Dec;512:222-233. doi: 10.1016/j.virol.2017.09.026. Epub 2017 Oct 9. PubMed 29020646.
Backbone
  Vector backbone: pcDNA3.1D/V5-His-TOPO
  Backbone manufacturer: Invitrogen
  Vector type: Mammalian Expression
  Selectable markers: Neomycin (select with G418)
Growth in bacteria
  Bacterial resistance: Ampicillin, 100 μg/mL
  Growth temperature: 37°C
  Growth strain: DH5alpha
  Copy number: High Copy
Gene/Insert
  Gene/Insert name: HIV-1 Envelope Glycoprotein
  Species: HIV-1
  Insert size (bp): 2500
  GenBank ID: KY213746
  Entrez Gene: env (a.k.a. HIV1gp8)
  Cloning method: TOPO Cloning
Terms and licenses: Academic/Nonprofit Terms; Industry Terms: Not Available to Industry
Depositor comments: HIV-1 infected Patient Samples from Singapore, Reverse Transcribed RNA cloned into expression vector
How to cite: pHM053Env was a gift from Anjali Joshi (Addgene plasmid # 139019 ; http://n2t.net/addgene:139019 ; RRID:Addgene_139019)
