[The description below was written by a language model from this plasmid's Addgene catalogue record and pLannotate feature annotations shown in this document.]
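Description:
pHM053Env is a mammalian expression plasmid built on the Invitrogen pcDNA3.1D/V5-His-TOPO backbone that carries an HIV-1 envelope glycoprotein gene recovered from a patient sample. According to the record, viral RNA from HIV-1-infected individuals in Singapore was reverse transcribed and the amplified product was inserted by TOPO cloning. The catalogue gives the insert as about 2.5 kb, and the annotated full sequence (8,462 nt) shows a complete env open reading frame of roughly that length. It is flanked upstream by a fragment matching tat and downstream by a short fragment matching nef, which suggests the amplicon extended slightly beyond env into neighbouring parts of the viral genome.

Expression in mammalian cells is driven by the human CMV immediate-early enhancer and promoter and terminated by the bovine growth hormone polyadenylation signal. A T7 promoter lies between the CMV promoter and the insert. A V5 epitope tag from the backbone is annotated downstream of the insert, but the record does not indicate that it is fused in frame to Env, and the intervening nef fragment makes this uncertain. A separate SV40 early promoter drives the neomycin phosphotransferase gene, followed by an SV40 poly(A) signal, allowing G418 selection of transfected cells. In E. coli the plasmid is maintained at high copy through a ColE1/pUC-type origin with ampicillin resistance, and an f1 origin is also present.

The associated study compared CRF01_AE and subtype B envelopes for their use of low CCR5 levels, Maraviroc susceptibility and potential N-glycosylation sites, so the construct serves to express a primary-isolate Env for such functional comparisons. The record does not state the subtype of this particular clone.
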