Features (pLannotate 1.2.2; 23 found; start..end, strand, type, name):
     28..80      -  misc_feature   bom (fragment): basis of mobility region from pBR322
    235..614     +  enhancer       CMV enhancer: human cytomegalovirus immediate early enhancer
    615..818     +  promoter       CMV promoter: human cytomegalovirus (CMV) immediate early promoter
    814..847     +  LTR            5' LTR (truncated) (fragment): truncated 5' long terminal repeat (LTR) from HIV-1
    863..881     +  promoter       T7 promoter: promoter for bacteriophage T7 RNA polymerase
    927..1037    +  CDS            tat (fragment): TAT_HV112 - Experimental evidence at protein level: Swiss-Prot protein existence level 1. Extracellular circulating Tat can be endocytosed by surrounding uninfected cells via the binding to several surface receptors such as CD26, CXCR4, heparan sulfate proteoglycans (HSPG) or LDLR. Neurons are rarely infected, but they internalize Tat via their LDLR. Through its interaction with nuclear HATs, Tat is potentially able to control the acetylation-dependent cellular gene expression. Modulates the expression of many cellular genes involved in cell survival, proliferation or in coding for cytokines o
   1216..3762    +  CDS            env: ENV_HV1BN - Experimental evidence at protein level: Swiss-Prot protein existence level 1. [Transmembrane protein gp41]: Acts as a class I viral fusion protein. Under the current model, the protein has at least 3 conformational states: pre-fusion native state, pre-hairpin intermediate state, and post-fusion hairpin state. During fusion of viral and target intracellular membranes, the coiled coil regions (heptad repeats) assume a trimer-of-hairpins structure, positioning the fusion peptide in close proximity to the C-terminal region of the ectodomain. The formation of this structure appears to d
   3770..3877    +  CDS            nef (fragment): NEF_HV1Z2 - Experimental evidence at protein level: Swiss-Prot protein existence level 1. Extracellular Nef protein targets CD4(+) T-lymphocytes for apoptosis by interacting with CXCR4 surface receptors. From Human immunodeficiency virus type 1 group M subtype D (isolate Z2/CDC-Z34) (HIV-1).
   3960..4001    +  CDS            V5 tag: epitope tag from simian virus 5
   4057..4281    +  polyA_signal   bGH poly(A) signal: bovine growth hormone polyadenylation signal
   4285..4306    +  promoter       SV40 promoter (fragment): SV40 enhancer and early promoter
   4327..4755    +  rep_origin     f1 ori (sequence partly withheld): f1 bacteriophage origin of replication; arrow indicates direction of (+) strand synthesis
   4769..5098    +  promoter       SV40 promoter: SV40 enhancer and early promoter
   5165..5956    +  CDS            neo: KKA2_KLEPN - Also known as kan, nptII. Experimental evidence at protein level: Swiss-Prot protein existence level 1. Resistance to kanamycin, neomycin, paromomycin, ribostamycin, butirosin and gentamicin B. From Klebsiella pneumoniae.
   5982..6140    +  CDS            ble (fragment): BLE_KLEPN - Experimental evidence at protein level: Swiss-Prot protein existence level 1. Binding protein with a strong affinity to the bleomycin family of antibiotics. Binds to CL990; an antimitotic-antibiotic compound. From Klebsiella pneumoniae.
   6135..6256    +  polyA_signal   SV40 poly(A) signal: SV40 polyadenylation signal
   6329..6345    -  protein_bind   lac operator: The lac repressor binds to the lac operator to inhibit transcription in E. coli. This inhibition can be relieved by adding lactose or isopropyl-β-D-thiogalactopyranoside (IPTG). lac repressor encoded by lacI
   6353..6383    -  promoter       lac promoter: promoter for the E. coli lac operon
   6398..6419    -  protein_bind   CAP binding site: CAP binding activates transcription in the presence of cAMP. E. coli catabolite activator protein
   6432..6524    -  CDS            lacI (fragment): lac repressor; lacI; The lac repressor binds to the lac operator to inhibit transcription in E. coli. This inhibition can be relieved by adding lactose or isopropyl-β-D-thiogalactopyranoside (IPTG).
   6707..7295    -  rep_origin     ori: high-copy-number ColE1/pMB1/pBR322/pUC origin of replication
   7466..8326    -  CDS            AmpR: β-lactamase; bla; confers resistance to ampicillin, carbenicillin, and related antibiotics
   8327..8431    -  promoter       AmpR promoter: bla
>Addgene plasmid #139019 | pHM053Env | addgene full sequence | sequence record 275055 | Addgene NGS Result
GACGGATCGGGAGATCTCCCGATCCCCTATGGTGCACTCTCAGTACAATCTGCTCTGATGCCGCATAGTT
AAGCCAGTATCTGCTCCCTGCTTGTGTGTTGGAGGTCGCTGAGTAGTGCGCGAGCAAAATTTAAGCTACA
ACAAGGCAAGGCTTGACCGACAATTGCATGAAGAATCTGCTTAGGGTTAGGCGTTTTGCGCTGCTTCGCG
ATGTACGGGCCAGATATACGCGTTGACATTGATTATTGACTAGTTATTAATAGTAATCAATTACGGGGTC
ATTAGTTCATAGCCCATATATGGAGTTCCGCGTTACATAACTTACGGTAAATGGCCCGCCTGGCTGACCG
CCCAACGACCCCCGCCCATTGACGTCAATAATGACGTATGTTCCCATAGTAACGCCAATAGGGACTTTCC
ATTGACGTCAATGGGTGGAGTATTTACGGTAAACTGCCCACTTGGCAGTACATCAAGTGTATCATATGCC
AAGTACGCCCCCTATTGACGTCAATGACGGTAAATGGCCCGCCTGGCATTATGCCCAGTACATGACCTTA
TGGGACTTTCCTACTTGGCAGTACATCTACGTATTAGTCATCGCTATTACCATGGTGATGCGGTTTTGGC
AGTACATCAATGGGCGTGGATAGCGGTTTGACTCACGGGGATTTCCAAGTCTCCACCCCATTGACGTCAA
TGGGAGTTTGTTTTGGCACCAAAATCAACGGGACTTTCCAAAATGTCGTAACAACTCCGCCCCATTGACG
CAAATGGGCGGTAGGCGTGTACGGTGGGAGGTCTATATAAGCAGAGCTCTCTGGCTAACTAGAGAACCCA
CTGCTTACTGGCTTATCGAAATTAATACGACTCACTATAGGGAGACCCAAGCTGGCTAGTTAAGCTTGGT
ACCGAGCTCGGATCCAGTACCCTTCACCGATCAAGCTTTAGGCATCTCCTATGGCAGGAAGAAGCGGAGA
CAGCGACGAAGAGCTCCTCAAGGCAGTAAGACTCATCAAGCTTCTTCATCAAAGCAGTAAGTAATATATG
TAATGCAAACTTTAGAGATATATTCAATAGTAGCATTGGTAGTAGTAGGAATAATTGCAATAGTTGTGTG
GACTATAGTACTTATAGAATATAAGAAAATAGTAAGACAAAAAAGAATAGACAGGTTACTTGAAAGAATA
AGGGAAAGAGCAGAAGACAGTGGCAATGAGAGTGAGGGGGATCAGGAGGAATTACTTATGGAAATGGGGG
AAATGGGGCATCTTATTCCTGGGGATATTGATGATCTGTAGCGCTGCAGACAAGTTGTGGGTCACAGTCT
ATTATGGGGTACCTGTGTGGAAAGATGCAAACGCCACTCTATTTTGTGCATCAGATGCTAAAGCATATGA
AAGAGAAGTACATAATGTTTGGGCCACACATGCCTGTGTACCCACAGACCCCAACCCACAAGAATTGGTA
TTGGGAAATGTGACAGAAGAGTTTAATGTGTGGAAAAATAACATGGTAGAACAGATGCAGGAGGACATAA
TCAGTTTATGGGATCAAAGCCTAACACCATGTGTAAAATTAACCCCACTCTGTGTCACTCTAAACTGCAC
TGACCTTGCCACTAACGCTACCAGTGGTAATGCTACCAGTGGTAATATAACGGGGGAGGTAGTAATGAAA
AACTGCTCTTTCAATGTCACCACAGACACAACAGAAAAGACAAAAGAAAAAGCATTGTTTTATAAAGATG
ATTTAGTACAAATAGGGAATAATACTATTTATAGGTTGATGAGATGTAACACCTCAGTCATTACCCAGGC
CTGTCCAAAGGTATCCTTTGAGCCAATTCCCATACATTATTGTACCCCGGCTGGTTATGCGATTCTTAAG
TGTAATAATAAAACATTTAATGGAAAAGGGCTATGTACAAATGTCAGCACAGTACAATGTACTCATGGAA
TTAGGCCAGTAGTATCAACTCAACTGCTGTTAAATGGCAGTTTAGCAGAAGAAGAGGTAGTAATTAGATC
TGAAAATCTCACAAACAATGCTAAAACCATAATAGTACAGCTGAAAGAAGCTGTAGAAATTAATTGCACA
AGACCCAACAACAATACAAGAAAAAGTATAAGTGTGGGGCCAGGGAGAGCATGGTTTACAACAGGAGAGA
TAATAGGAGACATAAGACAAGCATATTGTAAAATTAACAGAGCAAAATGGAATAACACTTTAAAACAGAT
AGCTAAAAAATTAAGAGTTCAATTTGGGAATAAAACAATAGTCTTTAATCACTCCTCAGGAGGGGACCCA
GAGATTGTAATGCACAGTTTTAATTGTGGAGGGGAATTCTTCTACTGTAATACATCACAAATATTTAATA
GTACTTGGAATGGAAATAGCACTATTGGGAATAGCACTGAAGAGTCAAATAGCACATTCACACTCCCATG
CAGAATAAAACAAATTATAAATATGTGGCAGAAAATAGGAAAAGCAATGTATGCCCCTCCCATCGCGGGT
CCAATTAACTGTTCATCAAACATTACAGGGCTGTTATTAACAAGAGATGGTGGTGATAATAATACAACTA
AAGAGATCTTCAGACCAGGAGGAGGAGATATGAGGGACAATTGGAGAAGTGAACTATACAAATATAAAGT
AGTAAGAGTTGAACCATTAGGACTGGCACCCACCAAGGCAAAGAGAAGAGTGGTGCAGAGAGAAAAAAGA
GCAGTGGGACTAGGAGCGTTGTTCATTGGGTTCTTGGGAGCAGCAGGAAGCACTATGGGCGCAGCGTCAG
TGACGCTGACGGTACAGGCCAGACTATTATTGTCTGGTATAGTGCAACAGCAGAACAATTTGCTGAGGGC
TATTGAGGCGCAACAGCATATGTTGCAACTCACAGTCTGGGGCATCAAGCAGCTCCAGGCAAGAGTCCTG
GCTGTGGAAAGATACCTAAAGGATCAACAGCTCCTAGGACTTTGGGGTTGCTCTGGAAAACTCATTTGCC
CCACCTCTGTGCCTTGGAATGCTAGTTGGAGCAATAAATCTCTGGAAGATATTTGGGAGAACACGACTTG
GATGCAATGGGAGAGAGAAATTGACAATTACACAGGCTTAATATACACCCTACTTACAGAATCGCAGAAC
CAACAGGAAAAGAATGAACAAGAATTATTAGAATTGGATAAATGGGCAAATTTATGGAATTGGTTTGACA
TATCAAACTGGCTGTGGTATATAAGAATATTCATAATGATAGTAGGAGGCTTGATAGGTTTAAGAATAGT
TTTTACTATACTTTCTATAATAAATAGAGTTAGGCAGGGATACTCACCATTGTCGTTGCAGACCCACCTC
CCAGCTCAGAGGGGACCCGACAGGCCAGAAGGAATCGAAGAAGAAGGTGGAGAGAGAGACAGAAACGGAT
CCGGACGATTAGTGGGTGGATTCTTGACACTTATCTGGGTCGACCTGAGGAGCCTGTTCCTCTACAGCTA
CCACCGCTTGAGAGACTTACACTTGATTGTAACGAGGATTGTGGAACTTCTGGGACGCAGGGGGTGGGAA
CTCCTCAAGTATTGGTGGAATCTCCTACAGTATTGGAGTCAGGAACTAAAGAATAGTGCTACTAGCTTGC
TCAACACCACAGCCATAGTAGTAGCTGAGGGGACAGATAGGTTTATAGAATTAGTGCAATTAGCTTGTAG
AGCTATTCTCCACATACCTAGAAGAATAAGACAGGGCTTAGAAAGGACTTTGCTATAAGATGGGTGGCAA
GTGGTCAAAACGAAGTAAGAATGAATGGCCTGCTGTAAGGGAAAGAATGCAACGAGAAGAGCCAGCAGCA
GAAGGGGTGGGAGCAGTATCTCGAGACGGATCCAGCTAAGGGTCAAGACAATTCTGCAGATATCCAGCAC
AGTGGCGGCCGCTCGAGTCTAGAGGGCCCGCGGTTCGAAGGTAAGCCTATCCCTAACCCTCTCCTCGGTC
TCGATTCTACGCGTACCGGTCATCATCACCATCACCATTGAGTTTAAACCCGCTGATCAGCCTCGACTGT
GCCTTCTAGTTGCCAGCCATCTGTTGTTTGCCCCTCCCCCGTGCCTTCCTTGACCCTGGAAGGTGCCACT
CCCACTGTCCTTTCCTAATAAAATGAGGAAATTGCATCGCATTGTCTGAGTAGGTGTCATTCTATTCTGG
GGGGTGGGGTGGGGCAGGACAGCAAGGGGGAGGATTGGGAAGACAATAGCAGGCATGCTGGGGATGCGGT
GGGCTCTATGGCTTCTGAGGCGGAAAGAACCAGCTGGGGCTCTAGGGGGTATCCCC
[124 nt withheld, positions 4327-4450]
C
[91 nt withheld, positions 4452-4542]
A
[49 nt withheld, positions 4544-4592]
CCTTTGACGTTGGAGTCCACGTTCTTT
[37 nt withheld, positions 4620-4656]
ACCCTATCTCGGTCTATTCTTTTGATTTATAAGGGATTTTGCCGATTTCGGCCTATTGGTTAAAAAATGA
GCTGATTTAACAAAAATTTAACGCGAATTAATTCTGTGGAATGTGTGTCAGTTAGGGTGTGGAAAGTCCC
CAGGCTCCCCAGCAGGCAGAAGTATGCAAAGCATGCATCTCAATTAGTCAGCAACCAGGTGTGGAAAGTC
CCCAGGCTCCCCAGCAGGCAGAAGTATGCAAAGCATGCATCTCAATTAGTCAGCAACCATAGTCCCGCCC
CTAACTCCGCCCATCCCGCCCCTAACTCCGCCCAGTTCCGCCCATTCTCCGCCCCATGGCTGACTAATTT
TTTTTATTTATGCAGAGGCCGAGGCCGCCTCTGCCTCTGAGCTATTCCAGAAGTAGTGAGGAGGCTTTTT
TGGAGGCCTAGGCTTTTGCAAAAAGCTCCCGGGAGCTTGTATATCCATTTTCGGATCTGATCAAGAGACA
GGATGAGGATCGTTTCGCATGATTGAACAAGATGGATTGCACGCAGGTTCTCCGGCCGCTTGGGTGGAGA
GGCTATTCGGCTATGACTGGGCACAACAGACAATCGGCTGCTCTGATGCCGCCGTGTTCCGGCTGTCAGC
GCAGGGGCGCCCGGTTCTTTTTGTCAAGACCGACCTGTCCGGTGCCCTGAATGAACTGCAGGACGAGGCA
GCGCGGCTATCGTGGCTGGCCACGACGGGCGTTCCTTGCGCAGCTGTGCTCGACGTTGTCACTGAAGCGG
GAAGGGACTGGCTGCTATTGGGCGAAGTGCCGGGGCAGGATCTCCTGTCATCTCACCTTGCTCCTGCCGA
GAAAGTATCCATCATGGCTGATGCAATGCGGCGGCTGCATACGCTTGATCCGGCTACCTGCCCATTCGAC
CACCAAGCGAAACATCGCATCGAGCGAGCACGTACTCGGATGGAAGCCGGTCTTGTCGATCAGGATGATC
TGGACGAAGAGCATCAGGGGCTCGCGCCAGCCGAACTGTTCGCCAGGCTCAAGGCGCGCATGCCCGACGG
CGAGGATCTCGTCGTGACCCATGGCGATGCCTGCTTGCCGAATATCATGGTGGAAAATGGCCGCTTTTCT
GGATTCATCGACTGTGGCCGGCTGGGTGTGGCGGACCGCTATCAGGACATAGCGTTGGCTACCCGTGATA
TTGCTGAAGAGCTTGGCGGCGAATGGGCTGACCGCTTCCTCGTGCTTTACGGTATCGCCGCTCCCGATTC
GCAGCGCATCGCCTTCTATCGCCTTCTTGACGAGTTCTTCTGAGCGGGACTCTGGGGTTCGCGAAATGAC
CGACCAAGCGACGCCCAACCTGCCATCACGAGATTTCGATTCCACCGCCGCCTTCTATGAAAGGTTGGGC
TTCGGAATCGTTTTCCGGGACGCCGGCTGGATGATCCTCCAGCGCGGGGATCTCATGCTGGAGTTCTTCG
CCCACCCCAACTTGTTTATTGCAGCTTATAATGGTTACAAATAAAGCAATAGCATCACAAATTTCACAAA
TAAAGCATTTTTTTCACTGCATTCTAGTTGTGGTTTGTCCAAACTCATCAATGTATCTTATCATGTCTGT
ATACCGTCGACCTCTAGCTAGAGCTTGGCGTAATCATGGTCATAGCTGTTTCCTGTGTGAAATTGTTATC
CGCTCACAATTCCACACAACATACGAGCCGGAAGCATAAAGTGTAAAGCCTGGGGTGCCTAATGAGTGAG
CTAACTCACATTAATTGCGTTGCGCTCACTGCCCGCTTTCCAGTCGGGAAACCTGTCGTGCCAGCTGCAT
TAATGAATCGGCCAACGCGCGGGGAGAGGCGGTTTGCGTATTGGGCGCTCTTCCGCTTCCTCGCTCACTG
ACTCGCTGCGCTCGGTCGTTCGGCTGCGGCGAGCGGTATCAGCTCACTCAAAGGCGGTAATACGGTTATC
CACAGAATCAGGGGATAACGCAGGAAAGAACATGTGAGCAAAAGGCCAGCAAAAGGCCAGGAACCGTAAA
AAGGCCGCGTTGCTGGCGTTTTTCCATAGGCTCCGCCCCCCTGACGAGCATCACAAAAATCGACGCTCAA
GTCAGAGGTGGCGAAACCCGACAGGACTATAAAGATACCAGGCGTTTCCCCCTGGAAGCTCCCTCGTGCG
CTCTCCTGTTCCGACCCTGCCGCTTACCGGATACCTGTCCGCCTTTCTCCCTTCGGGAAGCGTGGCGCTT
TCTCATAGCTCACGCTGTAGGTATCTCAGTTCGGTGTAGGTCGTTCGCTCCAAGCTGGGCTGTGTGCACG
AACCCCCCGTTCAGCCCGACCGCTGCGCCTTATCCGGTAACTATCGTCTTGAGTCCAACCCGGTAAGACA
CGACTTATCGCCACTGGCAGCAGCCACTGGTAACAGGATTAGCAGAGCGAGGTATGTAGGCGGTGCTACA
GAGTTCTTGAAGTGGTGGCCTAACTACGGCTACACTAGAAGAACAGTATTTGGTATCTGCGCTCTGCTGA
AGCCAGTTACCTTCGGAAAAAGAGTTGGTAGCTCTTGATCCGGCAAACAAACCACCGCTGGTAGCGGTGG
TTTTTTTGTTTGCAAGCAGCAGATTACGCGCAGAAAAAAAGGATCTCAAGAAGATCCTTTGATCTTTTCT
ACGGGGTCTGACGCTCAGTGGAACGAAAACTCACGTTAAGGGATTTTGGTCATGAGATTATCAAAAAGGA
TCTTCACCTAGATCCTTTTAAATTAAAAATGAAGTTTTAAATCAATCTAAAGTATATATGAGTAAACTTG
GTCTGACAGTTACCAATGCTTAATCAGTGAGGCACCTATCTCAGCGATCTGTCTATTTCGTTCATCCATA
GTTGCCTGACTCCCCGTCGTGTAGATAACTACGATACGGGAGGGCTTACCATCTGGCCCCAGTGCTGCAA
TGATACCGCGAGACCCACGCTCACCGGCTCCAGATTTATCAGCAATAAACCAGCCAGCCGGAAGGGCCGA
GCGCAGAAGTGGTCCTGCAACTTTATCCGCCTCCATCCAGTCTATTAATTGTTGCCGGGAAGCTAGAGTA
AGTAGTTCGCCAGTTAATAGTTTGCGCAACGTTGTTGCCATTGCTACAGGCATCGTGGTGTCACGCTCGT
CGTTTGGTATGGCTTCATTCAGCTCCGGTTCCCAACGATCAAGGCGAGTTACATGATCCCCCATGTTGTG
CAAAAAAGCGGTTAGCTCCTTCGGTCCTCCGATCGTTGTCAGAAGTAAGTTGGCCGCAGTGTTATCACTC
ATGGTTATGGCAGCACTGCATAATTCTCTTACTGTCATGCCATCCGTAAGATGCTTTTCTGTGACTGGTG
AGTACTCAACCAAGTCATTCTGAGAATAGTGTATGCGGCGACCGAGTTGCTCTTGCCCGGCGTCAATACG
GGATAATACCGCGCCACATAGCAGAACTTTAAAAGTGCTCATCATTGGAAAACGTTCTTCGGGGCGAAAA
CTCTCAAGGATCTTACCGCTGTTGAGATCCAGTTCGATGTAACCCACTCGTGCACCCAACTGATCTTCAG
CATCTTTTACTTTCACCAGCGTTTCTGGGTGAGCAAAAACAGGAAGGCAAAATGCCGCAAAAAAGGGAAT
AAGGGCGACACGGAAATGTTGAATACTCATACTCTTCCTTTTTCAATATTATTGAAGCATTTATCAGGGT
TATTGTCTCATGAGCGGATACATATTTGAATGTATTTAGAAAAATAAACAAATAGGGGTTCCGCGCACAT
TTCCCCGAAAAGTGCCACCTGACGTC
